>Addgene plasmid #108673 | SL-25-0 | addgene full sequence | sequence record 211536 | Addgene NGS Result
CTGACGTCTAAGAAACCATTATTATCATGACATTAACCTATAAAAATAGGCGTATCACGAGGCCCTTTCG
TCTCGCGCGTTTCGGTGATGACGGTGAAAACCTCTGACACATGCAGCTCCCGGAGACGGGCACAGCTTGT
CTGTAAGCGGATGCCGGGAGCAGACAAGCCCGTCAGGGCGCGTCAGCGGGTGTTGGCGGGTGTCGGGGCT
GGCTTAACTATGCGGCATCAGAGCAGATTGTACTGAG
[69 nt withheld, positions 248-316]
AACCATTATTATCATGACATTAACCTATAAAAATAGGCGTATCACGAGGCCCTTTCGTCTCGCGCGTTTC
GGTGATGACGGTGAAAACCTCTGACACATGCAGCTCCCGGAGACGGGCACAGCTTGTCTGTAAGCGGATG
CCGGGAGCAGACAAGCCCGTCAGGGCGCGTCAGCGGGTGTTGGCGGGTGTCGGGGCTGGCTTAACTATGC
GGCATCAGAGCAGATTGTACTGAGAGTGCACCATATGCGGTGTGAAATACCGCACAGATGCGTAAGGAGA
AAATACAAAGGATCCCCCAAAATGATGTAATACGACTCACTATAGGAAAGAATTCACTTAAGCAACAAAA
TGGAAACAAACAAACAAACAAACAAACAAAACTAGTCAACAACAACAACAACAACAACAACAACAACAAC
AACAACAACAACAACAACAACAACAACAACAACAACAACAACAACAACAACAACAACAACAACAACAACA
ACAACAACAACAACAACAACAACAACAACAACAACAACAACAACAACAACAACAACAACAACAACAACAA
CAAACAAACAAAGTCGACCTCGAGCCCCCCAAGCTTGGCGTAATCATGGTCATAGCTGTTTCCTGTGTGA
AATTGTTATCCGCTCACAATTCCACACAACATACGAGCCGGAAGCATAAAGTGTAAAGCCTGGGGTGCCT
AATGAGTGAGCTAACTCACATTAATTGCGTTGCGCTCACTGCCCGCTTTCCAGTCGGGAAACCTGTCGTG
CCAGCTGCATTAATGAATCGGCCAACGCGCGGGGAGAGGCGGTTTGCGTATTGGGCGCTCTTCCGCTTCC
TCGCTCACTGACTCGCTGCGCTCGGTCGTTCGGCTGCGGCGAGCGGTATCAGCTCACTCAAAGGCGGTAA
TACGGTTATCCACAGAATCAGGGGATAACGCAGGAAAGAACATGTGAGCAAAAGGCCAGCAAAAGGCCAG
GAACCGTAAAAAGGCCGCGTTGCTGGCGTTTTTCCATAGGCTCCGCCCCCCTGACGAGCATCACAAAAAT
CGACGCTCAAGTCAGAGGTGGCGAAACCCGACAGGACTATAAAGATACCAGGCGTTTCCCCCTGGAAGCT
CCCTCGTGCGCTCTCCTGTTCCGACCCTGCCGCTTACCGGATACCTGTCCGCCTTTCTCCCTTCGGGAAG
CGTGGCGCTTTCTCATAGCTCACGCTGTAGGTATCTCAGTTCGGTGTAGGTCGTTCGCTCCAAGCTGGGC
TGTGTGCACGAACCCCCCGTTCAGCCCGACCGCTGCGCCTTATCCGGTAACTATCGTCTTGAGTCCAACC
CGGTAAGACACGACTTATCGCCACTGGCAGCAGCCACTGGTAACAGGATTAGCAGAGCGAGGTATGTAGG
CGGTGCTACAGAGTTCTTGAAGTGGTGGCCTAACTACGGCTACACTAGAAGAACAGTATTTGGTATCTGC
GCTCTGCTGAAGCCAGTTACCTTCGGAAAAAGAGTTGGTAGCTCTTGATCCGGCAAACAAACCACCGCTG
GTAGCGGTGGTTTTTTTGTTTGCAAGCAGCAGATTACGCGCAGAAAAAAAGGATCTCAAGAAGATCCTTT
GATCTTTTCTACGGGGTCTGACGCTCAGTGGAACGAAAACTCACGTTAAGGGATTTTGGTCATGAGATTA
TCAAAAAGGATCTTCACCTAGATCCTTTTAAATTAAAAATGAAGTTTTAAATCAATCTAAAGTATATATG
AGTAAACTTGGTCTGACAGTTACCAATGCTTAATCAGTGAGGCACCTATCTCAGCGATCTGTCTATTTCG
TTCATCCATAGTTGCCTGACTCCCCGTCGTGTAGATAACTACGATACGGGAGGGCTTACCATCTGGCCCC
AGTGCTGCAATGATACCGCGAGATCCACGCTCACCGGCTCCAGATTTATCAGCAATAAACCAGCCAGCCG
GAAGGGCCGAGCGCAGAAGTGGTCCTGCAACTTTATCCGCCTCCATCCAGTCTATTAATTGTTGCCGGGA
AGCTAGAGTAAGTAGTTCGCCAGTTAATAGTTTGCGCAACGTTGTTGCCATTGCTACAGGCATCGTGGTG
TCACGCTCGTCGTTTGGTATGGCTTCATTCAGCTCCGGTTCCCAACGATCAAGGCGAGTTACATGATCCC
CCATGTTGTGCAAAAAAGCGGTTAGCTCCTTCGGTCCTCCGATCGTTGTCAGAAGTAAGTTGGCCGCAGT
GTTATCACTCATGGTTATGGCAGCACTGCATAATTCTCTTACTGTCATGCCATCCGTAAGATGCTTTTCT
GTGACTGGTGAGTACTCAACCAAGTCATTCTGAGAATAGTGTATGCGGCGACCGAGTTGCTCTTGCCCGG
CGTCAATACGGGATAATACCGCGCCACATAGCAGAACTTTAAAAGTGCTCATCATTGGAAAACGTTCTTC
GGGGCGAAAACTCTCAAGGATCTTACCGCTGTTGAGATCCAGTTCGATGTAACCCACTCGTGCACCCAAC
TGATCTTCAGCATCTTTTACTTTCACCAGCGTTTCTGGGTGAGCAAAAACAGGAAGGCAAAATGCCGCAA
AAAAGGGAATAAGGGCGACACGGAAATGTTGAATACTCATACTCTTCCTTTTTCAATATTATTGAAGCAT
TTATCAGGGTTATTGTCTCATGAGCGGATACATATTTGAATGTATTTAGAAAAATAAACAAATAGGGGTT
CCGCGCACATTTCCCCGAAAAGTGCCAC
Features (pLannotate 1.2.2; 13 found; start..end, strand, type, name):
     72..107     +  CDS            rop (fragment): Rop protein, which maintains plasmids at low copy number; rop
    209..250     +  misc_feature   bom (fragment) (sequence partly withheld): basis of mobility region from pBR322
    248..316     -  rep_origin     f1 ori (fragment) (sequence withheld): f1 bacteriophage origin of replication; arrow indicates direction of (+) strand synthesis
    375..410     +  CDS            rop (fragment): Rop protein, which maintains plasmids at low copy number; rop
    512..602     +  misc_feature   bom (fragment): basis of mobility region from pBR322
    624..642     +  promoter       T7 promoter: promoter for bacteriophage T7 RNA polymerase
    949..965     -  protein_bind   lac operator: The lac repressor binds to the lac operator to inhibit transcription in E. coli. This inhibition can be relieved by adding lactose or isopropyl-β-D-thiogalactopyranoside (IPTG). lac repressor encoded by lacI
    973..1003    -  promoter       lac promoter: promoter for the E. coli lac operon
   1018..1039    -  protein_bind   CAP binding site: CAP binding activates transcription in the presence of cAMP. E. coli catabolite activator protein
   1052..1144    -  CDS            lacI (fragment): lac repressor; lacI; The lac repressor binds to the lac operator to inhibit transcription in E. coli. This inhibition can be relieved by adding lactose or isopropyl-β-D-thiogalactopyranoside (IPTG).
   1327..1915    -  rep_origin     ori: high-copy-number ColE1/pMB1/pBR322/pUC origin of replication
   2086..2946    -  CDS            AmpR: β-lactamase; bla; confers resistance to ampicillin, carbenicillin, and related antibiotics
   2947..3051    -  promoter       AmpR promoter: bla
