[The description below was written by a language model from this plasmid's Addgene catalogue record and pLannotate feature annotations shown in this document.]
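Description:
SL-25-0 is a small bacterial plasmid built on the pBluescript II KS (+) phagemid backbone and used as a template for in vitro mRNA transcription rather than for expressing a protein in cells. It is propagated in E. coli at high copy from the ColE1/pUC-type origin and selected with ampicillin through the β-lactamase gene (AmpR) and its native promoter. The annotated sequence of about 3.1 kb also carries the lac promoter, lac operator and CAP binding site that remain from the backbone's lacZα cloning region. Only a short fragment of the f1 origin is annotated. The table also lists a few short fragments matching rop, bom and lacI. These are partial hits rather than functional elements, and the record does not explain their origin.

The payload is a synthetic "CAA repeat mRNA" placed downstream of a bacteriophage T7 promoter. The insert itself is not annotated in the feature table. It presumably occupies the unannotated stretch between the T7 promoter and the lac operator region, though its exact boundaries and cloning sites are not recorded. CAA repeats are commonly used to create RNA regions with little secondary structure. The construct name hints at a stem-loop variant, but the record does not define it.

According to the depositor's comments, the plasmid is linearised with SalI so that T7 RNA polymerase runs off the end of the template, giving a transcript of defined length. The associated study examined how yeast eIF4A promotes recruitment of mRNAs with differing structural complexity, so this construct most likely supplied one of the model mRNAs for those reconstituted translation initiation assays.
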