Addgene plasmid #108673: SL-25-0
Purpose: in vitro mRNA transcription
Depositing lab: Jon Lorsch. Depositing organization: National Institute of Child Health and Human Development (NICHD). Publication: Yeast eIF4A enhances recruitment of mRNAs regardless of their structural complexity. Yourik P, Aitken CE, Zhou F, Gupta N, Hinnebusch AG, Lorsch JR. Elife. 2017 Nov 30;6. doi: 10.7554/eLife.31476. PubMed 29192585.
Backbone
  Vector backbone: pBluescript II KS (+)
  Backbone manufacturer: Stratagene
  Backbone size w/o insert (bp): 2960
  Vector type: Bacterial Expression
Growth in bacteria
  Bacterial resistance: Ampicillin, 100 μg/mL
  Growth temperature: 37°C
  Growth strain: DH5alpha
  Copy number: High Copy
Gene/Insert
  Gene/Insert name: CAA repeat mRNA
  Species: Synthetic
  Promoter: T7
  Cloning method: Restriction Enzyme; 5′ cloning site unknown (unknown if destroyed); 3′ cloning site unknown (unknown if destroyed)
  Sequencing primers: 5′ M13
Terms and licenses: Academic/Nonprofit Terms; Industry Terms: Not Available to Industry
Depositor comments: For In vitro transcription, the plasmid was cut with SalI or SalI-HF for the transcription to run off.
How to cite: SL-25-0 was a gift from Jon Lorsch (Addgene plasmid # 108673 ; http://n2t.net/addgene:108673 ; RRID:Addgene_108673)
