>Addgene plasmid #108673 | SL-25-0 | depositor partial sequence | sequence record 204910 | Resulting RNA sequence (5'-3') made by T7 RNA Polymerase run-off transcription
GGAAAGAAUUCACUUAAGCAACAAAAUGGAAACAAACAAACAAACAAACAAACAAAACUAGUCAACAACA
ACAACAACAACAACAACAACAACAACAACAACAACAACAACAACAACAACAACAACAACAACAACAACAA
CAACAACAACAACAACAACAACAACAACAACAACAACAACAACAACAACAACAACAACAACAACAACAAC
AACAACAACAACAACAACAACAACAACAAACAAACAAAG
